Addgene plasmid #74951: pCIG1_UL136_19kDa_EE
Purpose: Plasmid for mammalian expression of HCMV protein UL136. Expresses only the 19kda isoform of UL136. Also expresses EGFP.
Depositing lab: Felicia Goodrum. Depositing organization: University of Arizona. Publication: Complex expression of the UL136 gene of human cytomegalovirus results in multiple protein isoforms with unique roles in replication. Caviness K, Cicchini L, Rak M, Umashankar M, Goodrum F. J Virol. 2014 Dec;88(24):14412-25. doi: 10.1128/JVI.02711-14. Epub 2014 Oct 8. PubMed 25297993.
Backbone
  Vector backbone: pCIG1
  Backbone size w/o insert (bp): 7535
  Total vector size (bp): 7900
  Vector type: Mammalian Expression, Lentiviral
Growth in bacteria
  Bacterial resistance: Ampicillin, 100 μg/mL
  Growth temperature: 37°C
  Growth strain: NEB Stable
  Copy number: Unknown
Gene/Insert
  Gene/Insert name: UL136 (alt name: HCMV UL136 protein, subcloned from TB40E)
  Species: Human Cytomegalovirus strain TB40/E
  Insert size (bp): 360
  Mutation: delta 1-127
  GenBank ID: ABV71655.1 EF999921.1
  Entrez Gene: UL136 (a.k.a. HHV5wtgp125)
  Promoter: CMV, lentiviral LTR
  Tag / fusion protein: Glu-Glu tag (EYMPME) (C terminal on insert)
  Cloning method: Restriction Enzyme; 5′ cloning site EcoRI (not destroyed); 3′ cloning site BamHI (not destroyed)
  Sequencing primers: 5′ CMV-F; 3′ pCDH-rev
Terms and licenses: Academic/Nonprofit Terms; Industry Terms: Not Available to Industry
Depositor comments: Cloned by Dr. Katie Caviness. Expresses ONLY the 19kda isoform.
How to cite: pCIG1_UL136_19kDa_EE was a gift from Felicia Goodrum (Addgene plasmid # 74951 ; http://n2t.net/addgene:74951 ; RRID:Addgene_74951)
