[The description below was written by a language model from this plasmid's Addgene catalogue record and pLannotate feature annotations shown in this document.]
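Description:
pCIG1_UL136_19kDa_EE is a lentiviral transfer plasmid, also usable for direct transfection, that expresses a single isoform of the human cytomegalovirus UL136 protein in mammalian cells together with EGFP. It is built on the pCIG1 backbone and totals about 7.9 kb. It is maintained in E. coli through a high-copy ColE1/pUC-type origin and an ampicillin resistance gene. Short annotated lac, rop, bom and lacZα fragments are residual backbone sequence. An SV40 origin and SV40 poly(A) signal lie downstream of the viral cassette.

The viral portion has a third-generation-style layout. An RSV promoter is fused to a truncated HIV-1 5' LTR and drives genomic RNA production in packaging cells. It is followed by the Ψ packaging signal with adjoining gag sequence, the Rev response element within an env fragment, and the cPPT/CTS. A second truncated LTR closes the cassette at the 3' end.

Between these elements, a CMV immediate-early enhancer/promoter drives a bicistronic transcript. The first cistron is a roughly 360 bp UL136 fragment subcloned from strain TB40/E between EcoRI and BamHI. It lacks residues 1–127, so only the 19 kDa isoform is made, and it carries a C-terminal Glu-Glu epitope tag for detection. An EMCV IRES then directs translation of EGFP from the same mRNA, so fluorescence marks transfected or transduced cells. A WPRE enhances transcript expression.

UL136 normally gives rise to several protein isoforms. This construct allows the smallest one to be expressed alone to study its individual contribution to HCMV replication.
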