Features (pLannotate 1.2.2; 27 found; start..end, strand, type, name):
      6..227     +  promoter       RSV promoter: Rous sarcoma virus enhancer/promoter
    234..414     +  LTR            5' LTR (truncated): truncated 5' long terminal repeat (LTR) from HIV-1
    458..583     +  misc_feature   HIV-1 Ψ: packaging signal of human immunodeficiency virus type 1
    567..905     +  CDS            HIV-1 gag (fragment): gag protein from human immunodeficiency virus 1; gag
   1025..1361    +  ncRNA          RRE: Accession: RF00036 - HIV Rev response element
   1397..1786    +  CDS            env (fragment): ENV_HV1H2 - Experimental evidence at protein level: Swiss-Prot protein existence level 1. [Transmembrane protein gp41]: Acts as a class I viral fusion protein. Under the current model, the protein has at least 3 conformational states: pre-fusion native state, pre-hairpin intermediate state, and post-fusion hairpin state. During fusion of viral and target intracellular membranes, the coiled coil regions (heptad repeats) assume a trimer-of-hairpins structure, positioning the fusion peptide in close proximity to the C-terminal region of the ectodomain. The formation of this structure appears to d
   1798..1915    +  misc_feature   cPPT/CTS: central polypurine tract and central termination sequence of HIV-1
   1928..2004    +  enhancer       CMV enhancer (fragment): human cytomegalovirus immediate early enhancer
   2005..2208    +  promoter       CMV promoter: human cytomegalovirus (CMV) immediate early promoter
   2291..2629    +  CDS            UL136 (fragment): UL136_HCMVM - Experimental evidence at protein level: Swiss-Prot protein existence level 1. From Human cytomegalovirus (strain Merlin) (HHV-5) (Human herpesvirus 5).
   2664..3236    +  misc_feature   IRES: internal ribosome entry site (IRES) of the encephalomyocarditis virus (EMCV)
   3250..3966    +  CDS            EGFP: EGFP is a basic (constitutively fluorescent) green fluorescent protein published in 1996, derived from Aequorea victoria. It is reported to be a rapidly-maturing weak dimer with moderate acid sensitivity.
   3982..4570    +  misc_feature   WPRE: woodchuck hepatitis virus posttranscriptional regulatory element
   4565..4672    +  CDS            nef (fragment): NEF_SIVS4 - Experimental evidence at protein level: Swiss-Prot protein existence level 1. Interferes with TCR signaling from the cell membrane. Interacts with CD247/TCRZ (TCR zeta chain) and exert potent down- regulation of cell surface TCR/CD3 complexes. From Simian immunodeficiency virus (isolate F236/smH4) (SIV-sm) (Simian immunodeficiency virus sooty mangabey monkey).
   4697..4877    +  LTR            5' LTR (truncated): truncated 5' long terminal repeat (LTR) from HIV-1
   4949..5070    +  polyA_signal   SV40 poly(A) signal: SV40 polyadenylation signal
   5089..5224    +  rep_origin     SV40 ori: SV40 origin of replication
   5286..5302    -  protein_bind   lac operator: The lac repressor binds to the lac operator to inhibit transcription in E. coli. This inhibition can be relieved by adding lactose or isopropyl-β-D-thiogalactopyranoside (IPTG). lac repressor encoded by lacI
   5310..5340    -  promoter       lac promoter: promoter for the E. coli lac operon
   5355..5376    -  protein_bind   CAP binding site: CAP binding activates transcription in the presence of cAMP. E. coli catabolite activator protein
   5389..5481    -  CDS            lacI (fragment): lac repressor; lacI; The lac repressor binds to the lac operator to inhibit transcription in E. coli. This inhibition can be relieved by adding lactose or isopropyl-β-D-thiogalactopyranoside (IPTG).
   5664..6252    -  rep_origin     ori: high-copy-number ColE1/pMB1/pBR322/pUC origin of replication
   6423..7283    -  CDS            AmpR: β-lactamase; bla; confers resistance to ampicillin, carbenicillin, and related antibiotics
   7284..7388    -  promoter       AmpR promoter: bla
   7483..7518    +  CDS            rop (fragment): Rop protein, which maintains plasmids at low copy number; rop
   7620..7719    +  misc_feature   bom (fragment): basis of mobility region from pBR322
   7725..7879    -  CDS            lacZα (fragment): LacZα fragment of β-galactosidase; lacZ fragment
>Addgene plasmid #74951 | pCIG1_UL136_19kDa_EE | depositor full sequence | sequence record 218061 | pCIG1_UL136_19kDa_EE sequence 7887 bps
ACGCGTGTAGTCTTATGCAATACTCTTGTAGTCTTGCAACATGGTAACGATGAGTTAGCAACATGCCTTA
CAAGGAGAGAAAAAGCACCGTGCATGCCGATTGGTGGAAGTAAGGTGGTACGATCGTGCCTTATTAGGAA
GGCAACAGACGGGTCTGACATGGATTGGACGAACCACTGAATTGCCGCATTGCAGAGATATTGTATTTAA
GTGCCTAGCTCGATACAATAAACGGGTCTCTCTGGTTAGACCAGATCTGAGCCTGGGAGCTCTCTGGCTA
ACTAGGGAACCCACTGCTTAAGCCTCAATAAAGCTTGCCTTGAGTGCTTCAAGTAGTGTGTGCCCGTCTG
TTGTGTGACTCTGGTAACTAGAGATCCCTCAGACCCTTTTAGTCAGTGTGGAAAATCTCTAGCAGTGGCG
CCCGAACAGGGACCTGAAAGCGAAAGGGAAACCAGAGCTCTCTCGACGCAGGACTCGGCTTGCTGAAGCG
CGCACGGCAAGAGGCGAGGGGCGGCGACTGGTGAGTACGCCAAAAATTTTGACTAGCGGAGGCTAGAAGG
AGAGAGATGGGTGCGAGAGCGTCAGTATTAAGCGGGGGAGAATTAGATCGCGATGGGAAAAAATTCGGTT
AAGGCCAGGGGGAAAGAAAAAATATAAATTAAAACATATAGTATGGGCAAGCAGGGAGCTAGAACGATTC
GCAGTTAATCCTGGCCTGTTAGAAACATCAGAAGGCTGTAGACAAATACTGGGACAGCTACAACCATCCC
TTCAGACAGGATCAGAAGAACTTAGATCATTATATAATACAGTAGCAACCCTCTATTGTGTGCATCAAAG
GATAGAGATAAAAGACACCAAGGAAGCTTTAGACAAGATAGAGGAAGAGCAAAACAAAAGTAAGACCACC
GCACAGCAAGCGGCCACTGATCTTCAGACCTGGAGGAGGAGATATGAGGGACAATTGGAGAAGTGAATTA
TATAAATATAAAGTAGTAAAAATTGAACCATTAGGAGTAGCACCCACCAAGGCAAAGAGAAGAGTGGTGC
AGAGAGAAAAAAGAGCAGTGGGAATAGGAGCTTTGTTCCTTGGGTTCTTGGGAGCAGCAGGAAGCACTAT
GGGCGCAGCCTCAATGACGCTGACGGTACAGGCCAGACAATTATTGTCTGGTATAGTGCAGCAGCAGAAC
AATTTGCTGAGGGCTATTGAGGCGCAACAGCATCTGTTGCAACTCACAGTCTGGGGCATCAAGCAGCTCC
AGGCAAGAATCCTGGCTGTGGAAAGATACCTAAAGGATCAACAGCTCCTGGGGATTTGGGGTTGCTCTGG
AAAACTCATTTGCACCACTGCTGTGCCTTGGAATGCTAGTTGGAGTAATAAATCTCTGGAACAGATTGGA
ATCACACGACCTGGATGGAGTGGGACAGAGAAATTAACAATTACACAAGCTTAATACACTCCTTAATTGA
AGAATCGCAAAACCAGCAAGAAAAGAATGAACAAGAATTATTGGAATTAGATAAATGGGCAAGTTTGTGG
AATTGGTTTAACATAACAAATTGGCTGTGGTATATAAAATTATTCATAATGATAGTAGGAGGCTTGGTAG
GTTTAAGAATAGTTTTTGCTGTACTTTCTATAGTGAATAGAGTTAGGCAGGGATATTCACCATTATCGTT
TCAGACCCACCTCCCAACCCCGAGGGGACCCGACAGGCCCGAAGGAATAGAAGAAGAAGGTGGAGAGAGA
GACAGAGACAGATCCATTCGATTAGTGAACGGATCTCGACGGTTAACTTTTAAAAGAAAAGGGGGGATTG
GGGGGTACAGTGCAGGGGAAAGAATAGTAGACATAATAGCAACAGACATACAAACTAAAGAATTACAAAA
ACAAATTACAAAAATTCAAAATTTTATCGATACTAGTATTATGCCCAGTACATGACCTTATGGGACTTTC
CTACTTGGCAGTACATCTACGTATTAGTCATCGCTATTACCATGGTGATGCGGTTTTGGCAGTACATCAA
TGGGCGTGGATAGCGGTTTGACTCACGGGGATTTCCAAGTCTCCACCCCATTGACGTCAATGGGAGTTTG
TTTTGGCACCAAAATCAACGGGACTTTCCAAAATGTCGTAACAACTCCGCCCCATTGACGCAAATGGGCG
GTAGGCGTGTACGGTGGGAGGTCTATATAAGCAGAGCTCGTTTAGTGAACCGTCAGATCGCCTGGAGACG
CCATCCACGCTGTTTTGACCTCCATAGAAGATTCTAGAGCTAGCGAATTCATGGATGTGCCCGACCCGGA
ACTCGGCGACCCGGCCCGCCGGCCGTTGAACGGGGCCATGTACTACGGCAGCGGCTGTCGCTTCGACACG
GTGGAAATGGTGGACGAGACGAGACCCGCGCCGCCGGCGCTGTCATCGCCCGAAACCGGCGACGATAGCA
ACGACGACGCGGTTGCCGGCGGAGGTGCTGGCGGGGTAACATCATCCGCGACTCGTACGACGTCGTCGAA
CGCGCTGCTGCCAGAATGGATGGATGCGGTACATGTGGCGGTCCAAGCCGCCGTTCAAGCGACCGTGCAA
GTAAGTGGCCCGCGGGAGAACGCCGTATCTCCCGCTACGGAGTACATGCCCATGGAGTAAGGATCCAATT
CCGCCCCTCTCCCTCCCCCCCCCCTAACGTTACTGGCCGAAGCCGCTTGGAATAAGGCCGGTGTGCGTTT
GTCTATATGTTATTTTCCACCATATTGCCGTCTTTTGGCAATGTGAGGGCCCGGAAACCTGGCCCTGTCT
TCTTGACGAGCATTCCTAGGGGTCTTTCCCCTCTCGCCAAAGGAATGCAAGGTCTGTTGAATGTCGTGAA
GGAAGCAGTTCCTCTGGAAGCTTCTTGAAGACAAACAACGTCTGTAGCGACCCTTTGCAGGCAGCGGAAC
CCCCCACCTGGCGACAGGTGCCTCTGCGGCCAAAAGCCACGTGTATAAGATACACCTGCAAAGGCGGCAC
AACCCCAGTGCCACGTTGTGAGTTGGATAGTTGTGGAAAGAGTCAAATGGCTCTCCTCAAGCGTATTCAA
CAAGGGGCTGAAGGATGCCCAGAAGGTACCCCATTGTATGGGATCTGATCTGGGGCCTCGGTGCACATGC
TTTACATGTGTTTAGTCGAGGTTAAAAAACGTCTAGGCCCCCCGAACCACGGGGACGTGGTTTTCCTTTG
AAAAACACGATGATAATATGGCCACAACCATGGTGAGCAAGGGCGAGGAGCTGTTCACCGGGGTGGTGCC
CATCCTGGTCGAGCTGGACGGCGACGTAAACGGCCACAAGTTCAGCGTGTCCGGCGAGGGCGAGGGCGAT
GCCACCTACGGCAAGCTGACCCTGAAGTTCATCTGCACCACCGGCAAGCTGCCCGTGCCCTGGCCCACCC
TCGTGACCACCCTGACCTACGGCGTGCAGTGCTTCAGCCGCTACCCCGACCACATGAAGCAGCACGACTT
CTTCAAGTCCGCCATGCCCGAAGGCTACGTCCAGGAGCGCACCATCTTCTTCAAGGACGACGGCAACTAC
AAGACCCGCGCCGAGGTGAAGTTCGAGGGCGACACCCTGGTGAACCGCATCGAGCTGAAGGGCATCGACT
TCAAGGAGGACGGCAACATCCTGGGGCACAAGCTGGAGTACAACTACAACAGCCACAACGTCTATATCAT
GGCCGACAAGCAGAAGAACGGCATCAAGGTGAACTTCAAGATCCGCCACAACATCGAGGACGGCAGCGTG
CAGCTCGCCGACCACTACCAGCAGAACACCCCCATCGGCGACGGCCCCGTGCTGCTGCCCGACAACCACT
ACCTGAGCACCCAGTCCGCCCTGAGCAAAGACCCCAACGAGAAGCGCGATCACATGGTCCTGCTGGAGTT
CGTGACCGCCGCCGGGATCACTCTCGGCATGGACGAGCTGTACAAGTCTAGATAAGTCGACAATCAACCT
CTGGATTACAAAATTTGTGAAAGATTGACTGGTATTCTTAACTATGTTGCTCCTTTTACGCTATGTGGAT
ACGCTGCTTTAATGCCTTTGTATCATGCTATTGCTTCCCGTATGGCTTTCATTTTCTCCTCCTTGTATAA
ATCCTGGTTGCTGTCTCTTTATGAGGAGTTGTGGCCCGTTGTCAGGCAACGTGGCGTGGTGTGCACTGTG
TTTGCTGACGCAACCCCCACTGGTTGGGGCATTGCCACCACCTGTCAGCTCCTTTCCGGGACTTTCGCTT
TCCCCCTCCCTATTGCCACGGCGGAACTCATCGCCGCCTGCCTTGCCCGCTGCTGGACAGGGGCTCGGCT
GTTGGGCACTGACAATTCCGTGGTGTTGTCGGGGAAATCATCGTCCTTTCCTTGGCTGCTCGCCTGTGTT
GCCACCTGGATTCTGCGCGGGACGTCCTTCTGCTACGTCCCTTCGGCCCTCAATCCAGCGGACCTTCCTT
CCCGCGGCCTGCTGCCGGCTCTGCGGCCTCTTCCGCGTCTTCGCCTTCGCCCTCAGACGAGTCGGATCTC
CCTTTGGGCCGCCTCCCCGCCTGGTACCTTTAAGACCAATGACTTACAAGGCAGCTGTAGATCTTAGCCA
CTTTTTAAAAGAAAAGGGGGGACTGGAAGGGCTAATTCACTCCCAACGAAAATAAGATCTGCTTTTTGCT
TGTACTGGGTCTCTCTGGTTAGACCAGATCTGAGCCTGGGAGCTCTCTGGCTAACTAGGGAACCCACTGC
TTAAGCCTCAATAAAGCTTGCCTTGAGTGCTTCAAGTAGTGTGTGCCCGTCTGTTGTGTGACTCTGGTAA
CTAGAGATCCCTCAGACCCTTTTAGTCAGTGTGGAAAATCTCTAGCAGTAGTAGTTCATGTCATCTTATT
ATTCAGTATTTATAACTTGCAAAGAAATGAATATCAGAGAGTGAGAGGAACTTGTTTATTGCAGCTTATA
ATGGTTACAAATAAAGCAATAGCATCACAAATTTCACAAATAAAGCATTTTTTTCACTGCATTCTAGTTG
TGGTTTGTCCAAACTCATCAATGTATCTTATCATGTCTGGCTCTAGCTATCCCGCCCCTAACTCCGCCCA
GTTCCGCCCATTCTCCGCCCCATGGCTGACTAATTTTTTTTATTTATGCAGAGGCCGAGGCCGCCTCGGC
CTCTGAGCTATTCCAGAAGTAGTGAGGAGGCTTTTTTGGAGGCCTAGACTTTTGCAGAGACGGCCCAAAT
TCGTAATCATGGTCATAGCTGTTTCCTGTGTGAAATTGTTATCCGCTCACAATTCCACACAACATACGAG
CCGGAAGCATAAAGTGTAAAGCCTGGGGTGCCTAATGAGTGAGCTAACTCACATTAATTGCGTTGCGCTC
ACTGCCCGCTTTCCAGTCGGGAAACCTGTCGTGCCAGCTGCATTAATGAATCGGCCAACGCGCGGGGAGA
GGCGGTTTGCGTATTGGGCGCTCTTCCGCTTCCTCGCTCACTGACTCGCTGCGCTCGGTCGTTCGGCTGC
GGCGAGCGGTATCAGCTCACTCAAAGGCGGTAATACGGTTATCCACAGAATCAGGGGATAACGCAGGAAA
GAACATGTGAGCAAAAGGCCAGCAAAAGGCCAGGAACCGTAAAAAGGCCGCGTTGCTGGCGTTTTTCCAT
AGGCTCCGCCCCCCTGACGAGCATCACAAAAATCGACGCTCAAGTCAGAGGTGGCGAAACCCGACAGGAC
TATAAAGATACCAGGCGTTTCCCCCTGGAAGCTCCCTCGTGCGCTCTCCTGTTCCGACCCTGCCGCTTAC
CGGATACCTGTCCGCCTTTCTCCCTTCGGGAAGCGTGGCGCTTTCTCATAGCTCACGCTGTAGGTATCTC
AGTTCGGTGTAGGTCGTTCGCTCCAAGCTGGGCTGTGTGCACGAACCCCCCGTTCAGCCCGACCGCTGCG
CCTTATCCGGTAACTATCGTCTTGAGTCCAACCCGGTAAGACACGACTTATCGCCACTGGCAGCAGCCAC
TGGTAACAGGATTAGCAGAGCGAGGTATGTAGGCGGTGCTACAGAGTTCTTGAAGTGGTGGCCTAACTAC
GGCTACACTAGAAGGACAGTATTTGGTATCTGCGCTCTGCTGAAGCCAGTTACCTTCGGAAAAAGAGTTG
GTAGCTCTTGATCCGGCAAACAAACCACCGCTGGTAGCGGTGGTTTTTTTGTTTGCAAGCAGCAGATTAC
GCGCAGAAAAAAAGGATCTCAAGAAGATCCTTTGATCTTTTCTACGGGGTCTGACGCTCAGTGGAACGAA
AACTCACGTTAAGGGATTTTGGTCATGAGATTATCAAAAAGGATCTTCACCTAGATCCTTTTAAATTAAA
AATGAAGTTTTAAATCAATCTAAAGTATATATGAGTAAACTTGGTCTGACAGTTACCAATGCTTAATCAG
TGAGGCACCTATCTCAGCGATCTGTCTATTTCGTTCATCCATAGTTGCCTGACTCCCCGTCGTGTAGATA
ACTACGATACGGGAGGGCTTACCATCTGGCCCCAGTGCTGCAATGATACCGCGAGACCCACGCTCACCGG
CTCCAGATTTATCAGCAATAAACCAGCCAGCCGGAAGGGCCGAGCGCAGAAGTGGTCCTGCAACTTTATC
CGCCTCCATCCAGTCTATTAATTGTTGCCGGGAAGCTAGAGTAAGTAGTTCGCCAGTTAATAGTTTGCGC
AACGTTGTTGCCATTGCTACAGGCATCGTGGTGTCACGCTCGTCGTTTGGTATGGCTTCATTCAGCTCCG
GTTCCCAACGATCAAGGCGAGTTACATGATCCCCCATGTTGTGCAAAAAAGCGGTTAGCTCCTTCGGTCC
TCCGATCGTTGTCAGAAGTAAGTTGGCCGCAGTGTTATCACTCATGGTTATGGCAGCACTGCATAATTCT
CTTACTGTCATGCCATCCGTAAGATGCTTTTCTGTGACTGGTGAGTACTCAACCAAGTCATTCTGAGAAT
AGTGTATGCGGCGACCGAGTTGCTCTTGCCCGGCGTCAATACGGGATAATACCGCGCCACATAGCAGAAC
TTTAAAAGTGCTCATCATTGGAAAACGTTCTTCGGGGCGAAAACTCTCAAGGATCTTACCGCTGTTGAGA
TCCAGTTCGATGTAACCCACTCGTGCACCCAACTGATCTTCAGCATCTTTTACTTTCACCAGCGTTTCTG
GGTGAGCAAAAACAGGAAGGCAAAATGCCGCAAAAAAGGGAATAAGGGCGACACGGAAATGTTGAATACT
CATACTCTTCCTTTTTCAATATTATTGAAGCATTTATCAGGGTTATTGTCTCATGAGCGGATACATATTT
GAATGTATTTAGAAAAATAAACAAATAGGGGTTCCGCGCACATTTCCCCGAAAAGTGCCACCTGACGTCT
AAGAAACCATTATTATCATGACATTAACCTATAAAAATAGGCGTATCACGAGGCCCTTTCGTCTCGCGCG
TTTCGGTGATGACGGTGAAAACCTCTGACACATGCAGCTCCCGGAGACGGTCACAGCTTGTCTGTAAGCG
GATGCCGGGAGCAGACAAGCCCGTCAGGGCGCGTCAGCGGGTGTTGGCGGGTGTCGGGGCTGGCTTAACT
ATGCGGCATCAGAGCAGATTGTACTGAGAGTGCACCATATGCGGTGTGAAATACCGCACAGATGCGTAAG
GAGAAAATACCGCATCAGGCGCCATTCGCCATTCAGGCTGCGCAACTGTTGGGAAGGGCGATCGGTGCGG
GCCTCTTCGCTATTACGCCAGCTGGCGAAAGGGGGATGTGCTGCAAGGCGATTAAGTTGGGTAACGCCAG
GGTTTTCCCAGTCACGACGTTGTAAAACGACGGCCAGTGCCAAGCTG
