>Addgene plasmid #74951 | pCIG1_UL136_19kDa_EE | addgene partial sequence | sequence record 145751 | CMV-F 5'-CGCAAATGGGCGGTAGGCGTG-3'
CTCGTTTAGTGAACCGTCAGATCGCCTGGAGACGCCATCCACGCTGTTTTGACCTCCATAGAAGATTCTA
GAGCTAGCGAATTCATGGATGTGCCCGACCCGGAACTCGGCGACCCGGCCCGCCGGCCGTTGAACGGGGC
CATGTACTACGGCAGCGGCTGTCGCTTCGACACGGTGGAAATGGTGGACGAGACGAGACCCGCGCCGCCG
GCGCTGTCATCGCCCGAAACCGGCGACGATAGCAACGACGACGCGGTTGCCGGCGGAGGTGCTGGCGGGG
TAACATCATCCGCGACTCGTACGACGTCGTCGAACGCGCTGCTGCCAGAATGGATGGATGCGGTACATGT
GGCGGTCCAAGCCGCCGTTCAAGCGACCGTGCAAGTAAGTGGCCCGCGGGAGAACGCCGTATCTCCCGCT
ACGGAGTACATGCCTATGGAGTAAGGATCCAATTCCGCCC
