>Addgene plasmid #74951 | pCIG1_UL136_19kDa_EE | addgene partial sequence | sequence record 145752 | pCDH-rev 5'-GCATTCCTTTGGCGAGAG-3'
GCCAGGTTTCCGGGCCCTCACATTGCCAAAAGACGGCAATATGGTGGAAAATAACATATAGACAAACGCA
CACCGGCCTTATTCCAAGCGGCTTCGGCCAGTAACGTTAGGGGGGGGGGAGGGAGAGGGG
