>Addgene plasmid #74951 | pCIG1_UL136_19kDa_EE | addgene partial sequence | sequence record 146666 | EGFP-N 5'-CGTCGCCGTCCAGCTCGACCAG-3'
TCGCCCTTGCTCACCATGGTTGTGGCCATATTATCATCGTGTTTTTCAAAGGAAAACCACGTCCCCGTGG
TTCGGGGGGCCTAGACGTTTTTTTAACCTCGACTAAACACATGTAAAGCATGTGCACCGAGGCCCCAGAT
CAGATCCCATACAATGGGGTACCTTCTGGGCATCCTTCAGCCCCTTGTTGAATACGCTTGAGGAGAGCCA
TTTGACTCTTTCCACAACTATCCAACTCACAACGTGGCACTGGGGTTGTGCCGCCTTTGCAGGTGTATCT
TATACACGTGGCTTTTGGCCGCAGAGGCACCTGTCGCCAGGTGGGGGGTTCCGCTGCCTGCAAAGGGTCG
CTACAGACGTTGTTTGTCTTCAAGAAGCTTCCAGAGGAACTGCTTCCTTCACGACATTCAACAGACCTTG
CATTCCTTTGGCGAGAGGGGAAAGACCCCTAGGAATGCTCGTCAAGAAGACAGGGCCAGGTTTCCGGGCC
CTCACATTGCCAAAAGACGGCAATATGGTGGAAAATAACATATAGACAAACGCACACCGGCCTTATTCCA
AGCGGCTTCGGCCAGTAACGTTAGGGGGGGGGGAGGGAGAGGG
